Addgene plasmid #229310: pXTK073 [Ind-Pro_tetAR-Broad_PartType8]
Purpose: XanthoMoClo Golden Gate Part Plasmid for cloning, contains Inducible-Promoter_tetAR-Broad_PartType8
Depositing lab: Michael Springer. Depositing organization: Harvard Medical School. Publication: XanthoMoClo horizontal line A Robust Modular Cloning Genetic Toolkit for the Genera Xanthobacter and Roseixanthobacter. Soltysiak MPM, Ory ALH, Lee AD, Christophersen CE, Jalihal AP, Springer M. ACS Synth Biol. 2025 Apr 18;14(4):1173-1190. doi: 10.1021/acssynbio.4c00806. Epub 2025 Mar 13. PubMed 40080684.
Backbone
  Vector backbone: pXTK
  Vector type: Bacterial Expression
Growth in bacteria
  Bacterial resistance: Ampicillin, 100 μg/mL
  Growth temperature: 37°C
  Growth strain: DH5alpha
  Copy number: Low Copy
Gene/Insert
  Gene/Insert name: tetAR Promoter (Broad) (alt name: Inducible-Promoter_tetAR-Broad_PartType8)
  Species: Synthetic
  Cloning method: Restriction Enzyme; 5′ cloning site unknown (unknown if destroyed)
Terms and licenses: Academic/Nonprofit Terms; Industry Terms: Not Available to Industry
How to cite: pXTK073 [Ind-Pro_tetAR-Broad_PartType8] was a gift from Michael Springer (Addgene plasmid # 229310 ; http://n2t.net/addgene:229310 ; RRID:Addgene_229310)
