[The description below was written by a language model from this plasmid's Addgene catalogue record and pLannotate feature annotations shown in this document.]
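Description:
pXTK073 [Ind-Pro_tetAR-Broad_PartType8] is a small (about 2.45 kb) Golden Gate part plasmid from the XanthoMoClo modular cloning toolkit, which was developed for genetic engineering of the bacterial genera Xanthobacter and Roseixanthobacter. It is built on the pXTK backbone and is catalogued as a bacterial expression vector. In practice it serves as a storage and donor plasmid for a single standardized part rather than as a finished expression construct. It is maintained in E. coli under ampicillin selection, conferred by a TEM-type beta-lactamase (bla) gene driven by its own AmpR promoter and followed by a bacteriophage fd terminator. Replication relies on a ColE1/pMB1-family origin. The feature annotation calls this origin high-copy, whereas the catalogue entry lists the plasmid as low copy, and the record does not resolve this discrepancy.

The payload is a synthetic "Type 8" part carrying a tetracycline-inducible tetAR promoter module labelled "Broad". The label may point to broad-host use, but the record does not define it. The only annotated element of the insert is the TetR repressor coding sequence on the reverse strand. The roughly 160 bp unannotated stretch between tetR and the AmpR promoter probably holds the divergent tet promoter/operator region, although it was not detected as a feature. In such systems TetR binds the tet operators and represses transcription until a tetracycline-class inducer releases it, so a downstream gene can be switched on with a small molecule. The Type IIS restriction sites and overhangs that define the part position are not stated in the record. The part is intended to be combined with other toolkit parts in hierarchical Golden Gate assemblies to build inducible expression constructs.
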