Features (pLannotate 1.2.2; 5 found; start..end, strand, type, name):
      1..589     +  rep_origin     ori: high-copy-number ColE1/pMB1/pBR322/pUC origin of replication
    620..1270    -  CDS            TetR: tetracycline resistance regulatory protein; tetR
   1430..1521    +  promoter       AmpR promoter: bla
   1522..2379    +  CDS            bla: BLAT_ECOLX - Experimental evidence at protein level: Swiss-Prot protein existence level 1. TEM-type are the most prevalent beta-lactamases in enterobacteria; they hydrolyze the beta-lactam bond in susceptible beta-lactam antibiotics, thus conferring resistance to penicillins and cephalosporins. TEM-3 and TEM-4 are capable of hydrolyzing cefotaxime and ceftazidime. TEM-5 is capable of hydrolyzing ceftazidime. TEM-6 is capable of hydrolyzing ceftazidime and aztreonam. TEM-8/CAZ-2, TEM- 16/CAZ-7 and TEM-24/CAZ-6 are markedly active against ceftazidime. IRT- 4 shows resistance to beta-lactamase in
   2386..2425    +  terminator     fd terminator: central terminator from bacteriophage fd (Otsuka and Kunisawa, 1982)
>Addgene plasmid #229310 | pXTK073 [Ind-Pro_tetAR-Broad_PartType8] | addgene full sequence | sequence record 464699 | Addgene NGS Result
TTGAGATCCTTTTTTTCTGCGCGTAATCTGCTGCTTGCAAACAAAAAAACCACCGCTACCAGCGGTGGTT
TGTTTGCCGGATCAAGAGCTACCAACTCTTTTTCCGAAGGTAACTGGCTTCAGCAGAGCGCAGATACCAA
ATACTGTTCTTCTAGTGTAGCCGTAGTTAGGCCACCACTTCAAGAACTCTGTAGCACCGCCTACATACCT
CGCTCTGCTAATCCTGTTACCAGTGGCTGCTGCCAGTGGCGATAAGTCGTGTCTTACCGGGTTGGACTCA
AGACGATAGTTACCGGATAAGGCGCAGCGGTCGGGCTGAACGGGGGGTTCGTGCACACAGCCCAGCTTGG
AGCGAACGACCTACACCGAACTGAGATACCTACAGCGTGAGCTATGAGAAAGCGCCACGCTTCCCGAAGG
GAGAAAGGCGGACAGGTATCCGGTAAGCGGCAGGGTCGGAACAGGAGAGCGCACGAGGGAGCTTCCAGGG
GGAAACGCCTGGTATCTTTATAGTCCTGTCGGGTTTCGCCACCTCTGACTTGAGCGTCGATTTTTGTGAT
GCTCGTCAGGGGGGCGGAGCCTATGGAAAAACGCCAGCAACGCGAGTCGGTCTCTGCTGTCAATCGTCAC
CCTTTCTCGGTCCTTCAACGTTCCTGACAACGAGCCTCCTTTTCGCCAATCCATCGACAATCACCGCGAG
TCCCTGCTCGAACGCTGCGTCCGGACCGGCTTCGTCGAAGGCGTCTATCGCGGCCCGCAACAGCGGCGAG
AGCGGAGCCTGTTCAACGGTGCCGCCGCGCTCGCCGGCATCGCTGTCGCCGGCCTGCTCCTCAAGCACGG
CCCCAACAGTGAAGTAGCTGATTGTCATCAGCGCATTGACGGCGTCCCCGGCCGAAAAACCCGCCTCGCA
GAGGAAGCGAAGCTGCGCGTCGGCCGTTTCCATCTGCGGTGCGCCCGGTCGCGTGCCGGCATGGATGCGC
GCGCCATCGCGGTAGGCGAGCAGCGCCTGCCTGAAGCTGCGGGCATTCCCGATCAGAAATGAGCGCCAGT
CGTCGTCGGCTCTCGGCACCGAATGCGTATGATTCTCCGCCAGCATGGCTTCGGCCAGTGCGTCGAGCAG
CGCCCGCTTGTTCCTGAAGTGCCAGTAAAGCGCCGGCTGCTGAACCCCCAACCGTTCCGCCAGTTTGCGT
GTCGTCAGACCGTCTACGCCGACCTCGTTCAACAGGTCCAGGGCGGCACGGATCACTGTATTCGGCTGCA
ACTTTGTCATGCTTGACACTTTATCACTGATAAACATAATATGTCCACCAACTTATCAGTGATAAAGAAT
CCGCGCGTTCAATCGGACCAGCGGAGGCTGGTCCGGAGGCCAGACAATGTGAGACCAGAGTAGCCCGCCT
AATGAGCGGGCTTTTTTTTAATTCCCCTATTTGTTTATTTTTCTAAATACATTCAAATATGTATCCGCTC
ATGAGACAATAACCCTGATAAATGCTTCAATAATATTGAAAAAGGAAGAGTATGAGCATTCAGCATTTTC
GTGTGGCGCTGATTCCGTTTTTTGCGGCGTTTTGCCTGCCGGTGTTTGCGCATCCGGAAACCCTGGTGAA
AGTGAAAGATGCGGAAGATCAACTGGGTGCGCGCGTGGGCTATATTGAACTGGATCTGAACAGCGGCAAA
ATTCTGGAATCTTTTCGTCCGGAAGAACGTTTTCCGATGATGAGCACCTTTAAAGTGCTGCTGTGCGGTG
CGGTTCTGAGCCGTGTGGATGCGGGCCAGGAACAACTGGGCCGTCGTATTCATTATAGCCAGAACGATCT
GGTGGAATATAGCCCGGTGACCGAAAAACATCTGACCGATGGCATGACCGTGCGTGAACTGTGCAGCGCG
GCGATTACCATGAGCGATAACACCGCGGCGAACCTGCTGCTGACGACCATTGGCGGTCCGAAAGAACTGA
CCGCGTTTCTGCATAACATGGGCGATCATGTGACCCGTCTGGATCGTTGGGAACCGGAACTGAACGAAGC
GATTCCGAACGATGAACGTGATACCACCATGCCGGCAGCAATGGCGACCACCCTGCGTAAACTGCTGACG
GGTGAGCTGCTGACCCTGGCAAGCCGCCAGCAACTGATTGATTGGATGGAAGCGGATAAAGTGGCGGGTC
CGCTGCTGCGTAGCGCGCTGCCGGCTGGCTGGTTTATTGCGGATAAAAGCGGTGCGGGCGAACGTGGCAG
CCGTGGCATTATTGCGGCGCTGGGCCCGGATGGTAAACCGAGCCGTATTGTGGTGATTTATACCACCGGC
AGCCAGGCGACGATGGATGAACGTAACCGTCAGATTGCGGAAATTGGCGCGAGCCTGATTAAACATTGGT
AAACCGATACAATTAAAGGCTCCTTTTGGAGCCTTTTTTTTTGGACGACCCTTGTCAGATCAAAGGATCT
TC
